>Addgene plasmid #188491 | SpRY Cas9 | addgene full sequence | sequence record 373497 | Addgene NGS Result
TGATGCGGTTTTGGCAGTACATCAATGGGCGTGGATAGCGGTTTGACTCACGGGGATTTCCAAGTCTCCA
CCCCATTGACGTCAATGGGAGTTTGTTTTGGCACCAAAATCAACGGGACTTTCCAAAATGTCGTAACAAC
TCCGCCCCATTGACGCAAATGGGCGGTAGGCGTGTACGGTGGGAGGTCTATATAAGCAGCGCGTTTTGCC
TGTACTGGGTCTCTCTGGTTAGACCAGATCTGAGCCTGGGAGCTCTCTGGCTAACTAGGGAACCCACTGC
TTAAGCCTCAATAAAGCTTGCCTTGAGTGCTTCAAGTAGTGTGTGCCCGTCTGTTGTGTGACTCTGGTAA
CTAGAGATCCCTCAGACCCTTTTAGTCAGTGTGGAAAATCTCTAGCAGTGGCGCCCGAACAGGGACTTGA
AAGCGAAAGGGAAACCAGAGGAGCTCTCTCGACGCAGGACTCGGCTTGCTGAAGCGCGCACGGCAAGAGG
CGAGGGGCGGCGACTGGTGAGTACGCCAAAAATTTTGACTAGCGGAGGCTAGAAGGAGAGAGATGGGTGC
GAGAGCGTCAGTATTAAGCGGGGGAGAATTAGATCGCGATGGGAAAAAATTCGGTTAAGGCCAGGGGGAA
AGAAAAAATATAAATTAAAACATATAGTATGGGCAAGCAGGGAGCTAGAACGATTCGCAGTTAATCCTGG
CCTGTTAGAAACATCAGAAGGCTGTAGACAAATACTGGGACAGCTACAACCATCCCTTCAGACAGGATCA
GAAGAACTTAGATCATTATATAATACAGTAGCAACCCTCTATTGTGTGCATCAAAGGATAGAGATAAAAG
ACACCAAGGAAGCTTTAGACAAGATAGAGGAAGAGCAAAACAAAAGTAAGACCACCGCACAGCAAGCGGC
CGCTGATCTTCAGACCTGGAGGAGGAGATATGAGGGACAATTGGAGAAGTGAATTATATAAATATAAAGT
AGTAAAAATTGAACCATTAGGAGTAGCACCCACCAAGGCAAAGAGAAGAGTGGTGCAGAGAGAAAAAAGA
GCAGTGGGAATAGGAGCTTTGTTCCTTGGGTTCTTGGGAGCAGCAGGAAGCACTATGGGCGCAGCGTCAA
TGACGCTGACGGTACAGGCCAGACAATTATTGTCTGGTATAGTGCAGCAGCAGAACAATTTGCTGAGGGC
TATTGAGGCGCAACAGCATCTGTTGCAACTCACAGTCTGGGGCATCAAGCAGCTCCAGGCAAGAATCCTG
GCTGTGGAAAGATACCTAAAGGATCAACAGCTCCTGGGGATTTGGGGTTGCTCTGGAAAACTCATTTGCA
CCACTGCTGTGCCTTGGAATGCTAGTTGGAGTAATAAATCTCTGGAACAGATTTGGAATCACACGACCTG
GATGGAGTGGGACAGAGAAATTAACAATTACACAAGCTTAATACACTCCTTAATTGAAGAATCGCAAAAC
CAGCAAGAAAAGAATGAACAAGAATTATTGGAATTAGATAAATGGGCAAGTTTGTGGAATTGGTTTAACA
TAACAAATTGGCTGTGGTATATAAAATTATTCATAATGATAGTAGGAGGCTTGGTAGGTTTAAGAATAGT
TTTTGCTGTACTTTCTATAGTGAATAGAGTTAGGCAGGGATATTCACCATTATCGTTTCAGACCCACCTC
CCAACCCCGAGGGGACCCGACAGGCCCGAAGGAATAGAAGAAGAAGGTGGAGAGAGAGACAGAGACAGAT
CCATTCGATTAGTGAACGGATCGGCACTGCGTGCGCCAATTCTGCAGACAAATGGCAGTATTCATCCACA
ATTTTAAAAGAAAAGGGGGGATTGGGGGGTACAGTGCAGGGGAAAGAATAGTAGACATAATAGCAACAGA
CATACAAACTAAAGAATTACAAAAACAAATTACAAAAATTCAAAATTTTCGGGTTTATTACAGGGACAGC
AGAGATCCAGTTTGGTTAATTAAGGTACCGATATCACTAGTGTTCCATTAACTGCGCTAAAAATAATTTT
TAAATCTTTTTTAGCTTCTTGCTCTTTTTTGTACGTCTCTGTTTTAGAGCTAGAAATAGCAAGTTAAAAT
AAGGCTAGTCCGTTATCAACTTGAAAAAGTGGCACCGAGTCGGTGCTTTTTTGAATTCGCTAGCTAGGTC
TTGAAAGGAGTGGGAATTGGCTCCGGTGCCCGTCAGTGGGCAGAGCGCACATCGCCCACAGTCCCCGAGA
AGTTGGGGGGAGGGGTCGGCAATTGATCCGGTGCCTAGAGAAGGTGGCGCGGGGTAAACTGGGAAAGTGA
TGTCGTGTACTGGCTCCGCCTTTTTCCCGAGGGTGGGGGAGAACCGTATATAAGTGCAGTAGTCGCCGTG
AACGTTCTTTTTCGCAACGGGTTTGCCGCCAGAACACAGGACCGGTTCTAGAGCGCTGCCACCATGGACA
AGAAGTACAGCATCGGCCTGGACATCGGCACCAACTCTGTGGGCTGGGCCGTGATCACCGACGAGTACAA
GGTGCCCAGCAAGAAATTCAAGGTGCTGGGCAACACCGACCGGCACAGCATCAAGAAGAACCTGATCGGA
GCCCTGCTGTTCGACAGCGGCGAAACAGCCGAGAGAACCCGGCTGAAGAGAACCGCCAGAAGAAGATACA
CCAGACGGAAGAACCGGATCTGCTATCTGCAAGAGATCTTCAGCAACGAGATGGCCAAGGTGGACGACAG
CTTCTTCCACAGACTGGAAGAGTCCTTCCTGGTGGAAGAGGATAAGAAGCACGAGCGGCACCCCATCTTC
GGCAACATCGTGGACGAGGTGGCCTACCACGAGAAGTACCCCACCATCTACCACCTGAGAAAGAAACTGG
TGGACAGCACCGACAAGGCCGACCTGCGGCTGATCTATCTGGCCCTGGCCCACATGATCAAGTTCCGGGG
CCACTTCCTGATCGAGGGCGACCTGAACCCCGACAACAGCGACGTGGACAAGCTGTTCATCCAGCTGGTG
CAGACCTACAACCAGCTGTTCGAGGAAAACCCCATCAACGCCAGCGGCGTGGACGCCAAGGCCATCCTGT
CTGCCAGACTGAGCAAGAGCAGACGGCTGGAAAATCTGATCGCCCAGCTGCCCGGCGAGAAGAAGAATGG
CCTGTTCGGAAACCTGATTGCCCTGAGCCTGGGCCTGACCCCCAACTTCAAGAGCAACTTCGACCTGGCC
GAGGATGCCAAACTGCAGCTGAGCAAGGACACCTACGACGACGACCTGGACAACCTGCTGGCCCAGATCG
GCGACCAGTACGCCGACCTGTTTCTGGCCGCCAAGAACCTGTCCGACGCCATCCTGCTGAGCGACATCCT
GAGAGTGAACACCGAGATCACCAAGGCCCCCCTGAGCGCCTCTATGATCAAGAGATACGACGAGCACCAC
CAGGACCTGACCCTGCTGAAAGCTCTCGTGCGGCAGCAGCTGCCTGAGAAGTACAAAGAGATTTTCTTCG
ACCAGAGCAAGAACGGCTACGCCGGCTACATTGACGGCGGAGCCAGCCAGGAAGAGTTCTACAAGTTCAT
CAAGCCCATCCTGGAAAAGATGGACGGCACCGAGGAACTGCTCGTGAAGCTGAACAGAGAGGACCTGCTG
CGGAAGCAGCGGACCTTCGACAACGGCAGCATCCCCCACCAGATCCACCTGGGAGAGCTGCACGCCATTC
TGCGGCGGCAGGAAGATTTTTACCCATTCCTGAAGGACAACCGGGAAAAGATCGAGAAGATCCTGACCTT
CCGCATCCCCTACTACGTGGGCCCTCTGGCCAGGGGAAACAGCAGATTCGCCTGGATGACCAGAAAGAGC
GAGGAAACCATCACCCCCTGGAACTTCGAGGAAGTGGTGGACAAGGGCGCTTCCGCCCAGAGCTTCATCG
AGCGGATGACCAACTTCGATAAGAACCTGCCCAACGAGAAGGTGCTGCCCAAGCACAGCCTGCTGTACGA
GTACTTCACCGTGTATAACGAGCTGACCAAAGTGAAATACGTGACCGAGGGAATGAGAAAGCCCGCCTTC
CTGAGCGGCGAGCAGAAAAAGGCCATCGTGGACCTGCTGTTCAAGACCAACCGGAAAGTGACCGTGAAGC
AGCTGAAAGAGGACTACTTCAAGAAAATCGAGTGCTTCGACTCCGTGGAAATCTCCGGCGTGGAAGATCG
GTTCAACGCCTCCCTGGGCACATACCACGATCTGCTGAAAATTATCAAGGACAAGGACTTCCTGGACAAT
GAGGAAAACGAGGACATTCTGGAAGATATCGTGCTGACCCTGACACTGTTTGAGGACAGAGAGATGATCG
AGGAACGGCTGAAAACCTATGCCCACCTGTTCGACGACAAAGTGATGAAGCAGCTGAAGCGGCGGAGATA
CACCGGCTGGGGCAGGCTGAGCCGGAAGCTGATCAACGGCATCCGGGACAAGCAGTCCGGCAAGACAATC
CTGGATTTCCTGAAGTCCGACGGCTTCGCCAACAGAAACTTCATGCAGCTGATCCACGACGACAGCCTGA
CCTTTAAAGAGGACATCCAGAAAGCCCAGGTGTCCGGCCAGGGCGATAGCCTGCACGAGCACATTGCCAA
TCTGGCCGGCAGCCCCGCCATTAAGAAGGGCATCCTGCAGACAGTGAAGGTGGTGGACGAGCTCGTGAAA
GTGATGGGCCGGCACAAGCCCGAGAACATCGTGATCGAAATGGCCAGAGAGAACCAGACCACCCAGAAGG
GACAGAAGAACAGCCGCGAGAGAATGAAGCGGATCGAAGAGGGCATCAAAGAGCTGGGCAGCCAGATCCT
GAAAGAACACCCCGTGGAAAACACCCAGCTGCAGAACGAGAAGCTGTACCTGTACTACCTGCAGAATGGG
CGGGATATGTACGTGGACCAGGAACTGGACATCAACCGGCTGTCCGACTACGATGTGGACCATATCGTGC
CTCAGAGCTTTCTGAAGGACGACTCCATCGACAACAAGGTGCTGACCAGAAGCGACAAGAACCGGGGCAA
GAGCGACAACGTGCCCTCCGAAGAGGTCGTGAAGAAGATGAAGAACTACTGGCGGCAGCTGCTGAACGCC
AAGCTGATTACCCAGAGAAAGTTCGACAATCTGACCAAGGCCGAGAGAGGCGGCCTGAGCGAACTGGATA
AGGCCGGCTTCATCAAGAGACAGCTGGTGGAAACCCGGCAGATCACAAAGCACGTGGCACAGATCCTGGA
CTCCCGGATGAACACTAAGTACGACGAGAATGACAAGCTGATCCGGGAAGTGAAAGTGATCACCCTGAAG
TCCAAGCTGGTGTCCGATTTCCGGAAGGATTTCCAGTTTTACAAAGTGCGCGAGATCAACAACTACCACC
ACGCCCACGACGCCTACCTGAACGCCGTCGTGGGAACCGCCCTGATCAAAAAGTACCCTAAGCTGGAAAG
CGAGTTCGTGTACGGCGACTACAAGGTGTACGACGTGCGGAAGATGATCGCCAAGAGCGAGCAGGAAATC
GGCAAGGCTACCGCCAAGTACTTCTTCTACAGCAACATCATGAACTTTTTCAAGACCGAGATTACCCTGG
CCAACGGCGAGATCCGGAAGCGGCCTCTGATCGAGACAAACGGCGAAACCGGGGAGATCGTGTGGGATAA
GGGCCGGGATTTTGCCACCGTGCGGAAAGTGCTGAGCATGCCCCAAGTGAATATCGTGAAAAAGACCGAG
GTGCAGACAGGCGGCTTCAGCAAAGAGTCTATCAGACCCAAGAGGAACAGCGATAAGCTGATCGCCAGAA
AGAAGGACTGGGACCCTAAGAAGTACGGCGGCTTCCTGTGGCCCACCGTGGCCTATTCTGTGCTGGTGGT
GGCCAAAGTGGAAAAGGGCAAGTCCAAGAAACTGAAGAGTGTGAAAGAGCTGCTGGGGATCACCATCATG
GAAAGAAGCAGCTTCGAGAAGAATCCCATCGACTTTCTGGAAGCCAAGGGCTACAAAGAAGTGAAAAAGG
ACCTGATCATCAAGCTGCCTAAGTACTCCCTGTTCGAGCTGGAAAACGGCCGGAAGAGAATGCTGGCCTC
TGCCAAGCAGCTGCAGAAGGGAAACGAACTGGCCCTGCCCTCCAAATATGTGAACTTCCTGTACCTGGCC
AGCCACTATGAGAAGCTGAAGGGCTCCCCCGAGGATAATGAGCAGAAACAGCTGTTTGTGGAACAGCACA
AGCACTACCTGGACGAGATCATCGAGCAGATCAGCGAGTTCTCCAAGAGAGTGATCCTGGCCGACGCTAA
TCTGGACAAAGTGCTGTCCGCCTACAACAAGCACCGGGATAAGCCCATCAGAGAGCAGGCCGAGAATATC
ATCCACCTGTTTACCCTGACCAGACTGGGAGCCCCTAGAGCCTTCAAGTACTTTGACACCACCATCGACC
CCAAGCAGTACAGAAGCACCAAAGAGGTGCTGGACGCCACCCTGATCCACCAGAGCATCACCGGCCTGTA
CGAGACACGGATCGACCTGTCTCAGCTGGGAGGCGACAAGCGACCTGCCGCCACAAAGAAGGCTGGACAG
GCTAAGAAGAAGAAAGATTACAAAGACGATGACGATAAGGGATCCGGCGCAACAAACTTCTCTCTGCTGA
AACAAGCCGGAGATGTCGAAGAGAATCCTGGACCGACCGAGTACAAGCCCACGGTGCGCCTCGCCACCCG
CGACGACGTCCCCAGGGCCGTACGCACCCTCGCCGCCGCGTTCGCCGACTACCCCGCCACGCGCCACACC
GTCGATCCGGACCGCCACATCGAGCGGGTCACCGAGCTGCAAGAACTCTTCCTCACGCGCGTCGGGCTCG
ACATCGGCAAGGTGTGGGTCGCGGACGACGGCGCCGCGGTGGCGGTCTGGACCACGCCGGAGAGCGTCGA
AGCGGGGGCGGTGTTCGCCGAGATCGGCCCGCGCATGGCCGAGTTGAGCGGTTCCCGGCTGGCCGCGCAG
CAACAGATGGAAGGCCTCCTGGCGCCGCACCGGCCCAAGGAGCCCGCGTGGTTCCTGGCCACCGTCGGAG
TCTCGCCCGACCACCAGGGCAAGGGTCTGGGCAGCGCCGTCGTGCTCCCCGGAGTGGAGGCGGCCGAGCG
CGCCGGGGTGCCCGCCTTCCTGGAGACCTCCGCGCCCCGCAACCTCCCCTTCTACGAGCGGCTCGGCTTC
ACCGTCACCGCCGACGTCGAGGTGCCCGAAGGACCGCGCACCTGGTGCATGACCCGCAAGCCCGGTGCCT
GAACGCGTTAAGTCGACAATCAACCTCTGGATTACAAAATTTGTGAAAGATTGACTGGTATTCTTAACTA
TGTTGCTCCTTTTACGCTATGTGGATACGCTGCTTTAATGCCTTTGTATCATGCTATTGCTTCCCGTATG
GCTTTCATTTTCTCCTCCTTGTATAAATCCTGGTTGCTGTCTCTTTATGAGGAGTTGTGGCCCGTTGTCA
GGCAACGTGGCGTGGTGTGCACTGTGTTTGCTGACGCAACCCCCACTGGTTGGGGCATTGCCACCACCTG
TCAGCTCCTTTCCGGGACTTTCGCTTTCCCCCTCCCTATTGCCACGGCGGAACTCATCGCCGCCTGCCTT
GCCCGCTGCTGGACAGGGGCTCGGCTGTTGGGCACTGACAATTCCGTGGTGTTGTCGGGGAAATCATCGT
CCTTTCCTTGGCTGCTCGCCTGTGTTGCCACCTGGATTCTGCGCGGGACGTCCTTCTGCTACGTCCCTTC
GGCCCTCAATCCAGCGGACCTTCCTTCCCGCGGCCTGCTGCCGGCTCTGCGGCCTCTTCCGCGTCTTCGC
CTTCGCCCTCAGACGAGTCGGATCTCCCTTTGGGCCGCCTCCCCGCGTCGACTTTAAGACCAATGACTTA
CAAGGCAGCTGTAGATCTTAGCCACTTTTTAAAAGAAAAGGGGGGACTGGAAGGGCTAATTCACTCCCAA
CGAAGACAAGATCTGCTTTTTGCTTGTACTGGGTCTCTCTGGTTAGACCAGATCTGAGCCTGGGAGCTCT
CTGGCTAACTAGGGAACCCACTGCTTAAGCCTCAATAAAGCTTGCCTTGAGTGCTTCAAGTAGTGTGTGC
CCGTCTGTTGTGTGACTCTGGTAACTAGAGATCCCTCAGACCCTTTTAGTCAGTGTGGAAAATCTCTAGC
AGGGCCCGTTTAAACCCGCTGATCAGCCTCGACTGTGCCTTCTAGTTGCCAGCCATCTGTTGTTTGCCCC
TCCCCCGTGCCTTCCTTGACCCTGGAAGGTGCCACTCCCACTGTCCTTTCCTAATAAAATGAGGAAATTG
CATCGCATTGTCTGAGTAGGTGTCATTCTATTCTGGGGGGTGGGGTGGGGCAGGACAGCAAGGGGGAGGA
TTGGGAAGACAATAGCAGGCATGCTGGGGATGCGGTGGGCTCTATGGCTTCTGAGGCGGAAAGAACCAGC
TGGGGCTCTAGGGGGTATCCCC
[124 nt withheld, positions 8493-8616]
C
[91 nt withheld, positions 8618-8708]
A
[49 nt withheld, positions 8710-8758]
CCTTTGACGTTGGAGTCCACGTTCTTT
[37 nt withheld, positions 8786-8822]
ACCCTATCTCGGTCTATTCTTTTGATTTATAAGGGATTTTGCCGATTTCGGCCTATTGGTTAAAAAATGA
GCTGATTTAACAAAAATTTAACGCGAATTAATTCTGTGGAATGTGTGTCAGTTAGGGTGTGGAAAGTCCC
CAGGCTCCCCAGCAGGCAGAAGTATGCAAAGCATGCATCTCAATTAGTCAGCAACCAGGTGTGGAAAGTC
CCCAGGCTCCCCAGCAGGCAGAAGTATGCAAAGCATGCATCTCAATTAGTCAGCAACCATAGTCCCGCCC
CTAACTCCGCCCATCCCGCCCCTAACTCCGCCCAGTTCCGCCCATTCTCCGCCCCATGGCTGACTAATTT
TTTTTATTTATGCAGAGGCCGAGGCCGCCTCTGCCTCTGAGCTATTCCAGAAGTAGTGAGGAGGCTTTTT
TGGAGGCCTAGGCTTTTGCAAAAAGCTCCCGGGAGCTTGTATATCCATTTTCGGATCTGATCAGCACGTG
TTGACAATTAATCATCGGCATAGTATATCGGCATAGTATAATACGACAAGGTGAGGAACTAAACCATGGC
CAAGTTGACCAGTGCCGTTCCGGTGCTCACCGCGCGCGACGTCGCCGGAGCGGTCGAGTTCTGGACCGAC
CGGCTCGGGTTCTCCCGGGACTTCGTGGAGGACGACTTCGCCGGTGTGGTCCGGGACGACGTGACCCTGT
TCATCAGCGCGGTCCAGGACCAGGTGGTGCCGGACAACACCCTGGCCTGGGTGTGGGTGCGCGGCCTGGA
CGAGCTGTACGCCGAGTGGTCGGAGGTCGTGTCCACGAACTTCCGGGACGCCTCCGGGCCGGCCATGACC
GAGATCGGCGAGCAGCCGTGGGGGCGGGAGTTCGCCCTGCGCGACCCGGCCGGCAACTGCGTGCACTTCG
TGGCCGAGGAGCAGGACTGACACGTGCTACGAGATTTCGATTCCACCGCCGCCTTCTATGAAAGGTTGGG
CTTCGGAATCGTTTTCCGGGACGCCGGCTGGATGATCCTCCAGCGCGGGGATCTCATGCTGGAGTTCTTC
GCCCACCCCAACTTGTTTATTGCAGCTTATAATGGTTACAAATAAAGCAATAGCATCACAAATTTCACAA
ATAAAGCATTTTTTTCACTGCATTCTAGTTGTGGTTTGTCCAAACTCATCAATGTATCTTATCATGTCTG
TATACCGTCGACCTCTAGCTAGAGCTTGGCGTAATCATGGTCATAGCTGTTTCCTGTGTGAAATTGTTAT
CCGCTCACAATTCCACACAACATACGAGCCGGAAGCATAAAGTGTAAAGCCTGGGGTGCCTAATGAGTGA
GCTAACTCACATTAATTGCGTTGCGCTCACTGCCCGCTTTCCAGTCGGGAAACCTGTCGTGCCAGCTGCA
TTAATGAATCGGCCAACGCGCGGGGAGAGGCGGTTTGCGTATTGGGCGCTCTTCCGCTTCCTCGCTCACT
GACTCGCTGCGCTCGGTCGTTCGGCTGCGGCGAGCGGTATCAGCTCACTCAAAGGCGGTAATACGGTTAT
CCACAGAATCAGGGGATAACGCAGGAAAGAACATGTGAGCAAAAGGCCAGCAAAAGGCCAGGAACCGTAA
AAAGGCCGCGTTGCTGGCGTTTTTCCATAGGCTCCGCCCCCCTGACGAGCATCACAAAAATCGACGCTCA
AGTCAGAGGTGGCGAAACCCGACAGGACTATAAAGATACCAGGCGTTTCCCCCTGGAAGCTCCCTCGTGC
GCTCTCCTGTTCCGACCCTGCCGCTTACCGGATACCTGTCCGCCTTTCTCCCTTCGGGAAGCGTGGCGCT
TTCTCATAGCTCACGCTGTAGGTATCTCAGTTCGGTGTAGGTCGTTCGCTCCAAGCTGGGCTGTGTGCAC
GAACCCCCCGTTCAGCCCGACCGCTGCGCCTTATCCGGTAACTATCGTCTTGAGTCCAACCCGGTAAGAC
ACGACTTATCGCCACTGGCAGCAGCCACTGGTAACAGGATTAGCAGAGCGAGGTATGTAGGCGGTGCTAC
AGAGTTCTTGAAGTGGTGGCCTAACTACGGCTACACTAGAAGAACAGTATTTGGTATCTGCGCTCTGCTG
AAGCCAGTTACCTTCGGAAAAAGAGTTGGTAGCTCTTGATCCGGCAAACAAACCACCGCTGGTAGCGGTG
GTTTTTTTGTTTGCAAGCAGCAGATTACGCGCAGAAAAAAAGGATCTCAAGAAGATCCTTTGATCTTTTC
TACGGGGTCTGACGCTCAGTGGAACGAAAACTCACGTTAAGGGATTTTGGTCATGAGATTATCAAAAAGG
ATCTTCACCTAGATCCTTTTAAATTAAAAATGAAGTTTTAAATCAATCTAAAGTATATATGAGTAAACTT
GGTCTGACAGTTACCAATGCTTAATCAGTGAGGCACCTATCTCAGCGATCTGTCTATTTCGTTCATCCAT
AGTTGCCTGACTCCCCGTCGTGTAGATAACTACGATACGGGAGGGCTTACCATCTGGCCCCAGTGCTGCA
ATGATACCGCGAGACCCACGCTCACCGGCTCCAGATTTATCAGCAATAAACCAGCCAGCCGGAAGGGCCG
AGCGCAGAAGTGGTCCTGCAACTTTATCCGCCTCCATCCAGTCTATTAATTGTTGCCGGGAAGCTAGAGT
AAGTAGTTCGCCAGTTAATAGTTTGCGCAACGTTGTTGCCATTGCTACAGGCATCGTGGTGTCACGCTCG
TCGTTTGGTATGGCTTCATTCAGCTCCGGTTCCCAACGATCAAGGCGAGTTACATGATCCCCCATGTTGT
GCAAAAAAGCGGTTAGCTCCTTCGGTCCTCCGATCGTTGTCAGAAGTAAGTTGGCCGCAGTGTTATCACT
CATGGTTATGGCAGCACTGCATAATTCTCTTACTGTCATGCCATCCGTAAGATGCTTTTCTGTGACTGGT
GAGTACTCAACCAAGTCATTCTGAGAATAGTGTATGCGGCGACCGAGTTGCTCTTGCCCGGCGTCAATAC
GGGATAATACCGCGCCACATAGCAGAACTTTAAAAGTGCTCATCATTGGAAAACGTTCTTCGGGGCGAAA
ACTCTCAAGGATCTTACCGCTGTTGAGATCCAGTTCGATGTAACCCACTCGTGCACCCAACTGATCTTCA
GCATCTTTTACTTTCACCAGCGTTTCTGGGTGAGCAAAAACAGGAAGGCAAAATGCCGCAAAAAAGGGAA
TAAGGGCGACACGGAAATGTTGAATACTCATACTCTTCCTTTTTCAATATTATTGAAGCATTTATCAGGG
TTATTGTCTCATGAGCGGATACATATTTGAATGTATTTAGAAAAATAAACAAATAGGGGTTCCGCGCACA
TTTCCCCGAAAAGTGCCACCTGACGTCGACGGATCGGGAGATCTCCCGATCCCCTATGGTGCACTCTCAG
TACAATCTGCTCTGATGCCGCATAGTTAAGCCAGTATCTGCTCCCTGCTTGTGTGTTGGAGGTCGCTGAG
TAGTGCGCGAGCAAAATTTAAGCTACAACAAGGCAAGGCTTGACCGACAATTGCATGAAGAATCTGCTTA
GGGTTAGGCGTTTTGCGCTGCTTCGCGATGTACGGGCCAGATATACGCGTTGACATTGATTATTGACTAG
TTATTAATAGTAATCAATTACGGGGTCATTAGTTCATAGCCCATATATGGAGTTCCGCGTTACATAACTT
ACGGTAAATGGCCCGCCTGGCTGACCGCCCAACGACCCCCGCCCATTGACGTCAATAATGACGTATGTTC
CCATAGTAACGCCAATAGGGACTTTCCATTGACGTCAATGGGTGGAGTATTTACGGTAAACTGCCCACTT
GGCAGTACATCAAGTGTATCATATGCCAAGTACGCCCCCTATTGACGTCAATGACGGTAAATGGCCCGCC
TGGCATTATGCCCAGTACATGACCTTATGGGACTTTCCTACTTGGCAGTACATCTACGTATTAGTCATCG
CTATTACCATGG
Features (pLannotate 1.2.2; 32 found; start..end, strand, type, name):
    217..397     +  LTR            5' LTR (truncated): truncated 5' long terminal repeat (LTR) from HIV-1
    444..569     +  misc_feature   HIV-1 Ψ: packaging signal of human immunodeficiency virus type 1
    553..916     +  CDS            HIV-1 gag (fragment): gag protein from human immunodeficiency virus 1; gag
   1062..1295    +  misc_feature   RRE: The Rev response element (RRE) of HIV-1 allows for Rev-dependent mRNA export from the nucleus to the cytoplasm.
   1672..1772    +  CDS            Rev (fragment): human immunodeficiency virus 1 (HIV-1) Rev protein; rev; enhances nuclear export of unspliced and incompletely spliced viral mRNAs
   1822..1939    +  misc_feature   cPPT/CTS: central polypurine tract and central termination sequence of HIV-1
   2071..2146    +  misc_RNA       gRNA scaffold: guide RNA scaffold for the Streptococcus pyogenes CRISPR/Cas9 system
   2164..2182    +  CDS            small t antigen (fragment): SV40 (simian virus 40) small t antigen
   2208..2419    +  promoter       EF-1α core promoter: core promoter for human elongation factor EF-1α
   2444..6547    +  CDS            Cas9: Cas9 (Csn1) endonuclease from the Streptococcus pyogenes Type II CRISPR/Cas system generates RNA-guided double strand breaks in DNA
   6685..7282    +  CDS            PuroR (fragment): puromycin N-acetyltransferase; pac from Streptomyces; confers resistance to puromycin
   7298..7886    +  misc_feature   WPRE: woodchuck hepatitis virus posttranscriptional regulatory element
   7937..7956    +  misc_feature   cPPT/CTS (fragment): central polypurine tract and central termination sequence of HIV-1
   7958..8191    +  LTR            3' LTR (ΔU3): self-inactivating 3' long terminal repeat (LTR) from HIV-1
   8223..8447    +  polyA_signal   bGH poly(A) signal: bovine growth hormone polyadenylation signal
   8451..8472    +  promoter       SV40 promoter (fragment): SV40 enhancer and early promoter
   8493..8921    +  rep_origin     f1 ori (sequence partly withheld): f1 bacteriophage origin of replication; arrow indicates direction of (+) strand synthesis
   8935..9264    +  promoter       SV40 promoter: SV40 enhancer and early promoter
   9312..9359    +  promoter       EM7 promoter: synthetic bacterial promoter&nbsp
   9378..9752    +  CDS            BleoR: antibiotic-binding protein; Sh ble from Streptoalloteichus hindustanus; confers resistance to bleomycin, phleomycin, and Zeocin™
   9762..9887    +  CDS            ble (fragment): BLE_KLEPN - Experimental evidence at protein level: Swiss-Prot protein existence level 1. Binding protein with a strong affinity to the bleomycin family of antibiotics. Binds to CL990; an antimitotic-antibiotic compound. From Klebsiella pneumoniae.
   9882..10003   +  polyA_signal   SV40 poly(A) signal: SV40 polyadenylation signal
  10074..10096   -  protein_bind   lac operator (fragment): The lac repressor binds to the lac operator to inhibit transcription in E. coli. This inhibition can be relieved by adding lactose or isopropyl-β-D-thiogalactopyranoside (IPTG). lac repressor encoded by lacI
  10100..10130   -  promoter       lac promoter: promoter for the E. coli lac operon
  10145..10166   -  protein_bind   CAP binding site: CAP binding activates transcription in the presence of cAMP. E. coli catabolite activator protein
  10179..10271   -  CDS            lacI (fragment): lac repressor; lacI; The lac repressor binds to the lac operator to inhibit transcription in E. coli. This inhibition can be relieved by adding lactose or isopropyl-β-D-thiogalactopyranoside (IPTG).
  10454..11042   -  rep_origin     ori: high-copy-number ColE1/pMB1/pBR322/pUC origin of replication
  11213..12073   -  CDS            AmpR: β-lactamase; bla; confers resistance to ampicillin, carbenicillin, and related antibiotics
  12074..12178   -  promoter       AmpR promoter: bla
  12237..12289   -  misc_feature   bom (fragment): basis of mobility region from pBR322
  12444..12823   +  enhancer       CMV enhancer: human cytomegalovirus immediate early enhancer
  12824..199     +  promoter       CMV promoter (across the origin): human cytomegalovirus (CMV) immediate early promoter
