[The description below was written by a language model from this plasmid's Addgene catalogue record and pLannotate feature annotations shown in this document.]
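Description:
SpRY Cas9 is a third-generation-style, self-inactivating lentiviral expression plasmid built on the LentiCRISPR v2 backbone, designed to express a FLAG-tagged SpRY variant of Streptococcus pyogenes Cas9 in mammalian cells. In bacteria it is maintained through a high-copy ColE1/pUC-type origin and selected with ampicillin via the β-lactamase gene; an f1 origin is also present. The record lists recombination-limiting E. coli strains as growth hosts, consistent with the repeated LTR sequences.

The viral cassette begins with a CMV enhancer/promoter driving a truncated HIV-1 5' LTR, followed by the Ψ packaging signal, a gag fragment, the Rev response element and the cPPT/CTS, and ends with a ΔU3 3' LTR that inactivates LTR promoter activity after integration. Within it, an EF-1α core promoter drives the Cas9 open reading frame, which carries eleven substitutions (A61R, L1111R, D1135L, S1136W, G1218K, E1219Q, N1317R, A1322R, R1333P, R1335Q, T1337R) that define SpRY, a variant engineered for greatly relaxed, near-PAM-less target recognition. A puromycin N-acetyltransferase coding sequence lies downstream of Cas9 for selection of transduced or transfected cells, and a WPRE enhances transcript expression. The FLAG tag stated in the catalogue entry and any linker between Cas9 and PuroR are not annotated in the feature table. An S. pyogenes gRNA scaffold is annotated upstream of the EF-1α promoter, but no U6 or other guide promoter is annotated, so whether this plasmid can express a guide RNA cannot be determined from the record. Outside the LTRs sits an SV40/EM7-driven bleomycin/Zeocin resistance cassette.

According to the associated publication title, the construct was used in comparing the genome editing and transcriptional control capabilities of diverse CRISPR/Cas systems in human cells.
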