Addgene plasmid #188491: SpRY Cas9
Purpose: Expresses FLAG tagged SpRY Cas9
Depositing lab: Isaac Hilton. Depositing organization: Rice University. Publication: Quantification of Genome Editing and Transcriptional Control Capabilities Reveals Hierarchies among Diverse CRISPR/Cas Systems in Human Cells. Escobar M, Li J, Patel A, Liu S, Xu Q, Hilton IB. ACS Synth Biol. 2022 Oct 21;11(10):3239-3250. doi: 10.1021/acssynbio.2c00156. Epub 2022 Sep 26. PubMed 36162812.
Backbone
  Vector backbone: LentiCRISPR v2
  Vector type: Mammalian Expression, Lentiviral, CRISPR
  Selectable markers: Puromycin
Growth in bacteria
  Bacterial resistance: Ampicillin, 100 μg/mL
  Growth temperature: 37°C
  Growth strain: NEB Stable
  Copy number: High Copy
Gene/Insert
  Gene/Insert name: Cas9
  Species: Streptococcus pyogenes
  Mutation: A61R/L1111R/D1135L/S1136W/G1218K/E1219Q/N1317R/A1322R/R1333P/R1335Q/T1337R
  Promoter: EF1a
  Cloning method: Gibson Cloning
Terms and licenses: Academic/Nonprofit Terms; Industry Terms: Not Available to Industry
Depositor comments: Stbl3 is also a suitable growth strain.
How to cite: SpRY Cas9 was a gift from Isaac Hilton (Addgene plasmid # 188491 ; http://n2t.net/addgene:188491 ; RRID:Addgene_188491)
